Addgene plasmid #41369: TAL3195
Depositing lab: Keith Joung. Depositing organization: Massachusetts General Hospital. Publication: Targeted gene disruption in somatic zebrafish cells using engineered TALENs. Sander JD, Cade L, Khayter C, Reyon D, Peterson RT, Joung JK, Yeh JR. Nat Biotechnol. 2011 Aug 5;29(8):697-8. doi: 10.1038/nbt.1934. PubMed 21822241.
Backbone
  Vector backbone: JDS71
  Backbone manufacturer: Addgene plasmid #32287
  Backbone size w/o insert (bp): 6447
  Vector type: Mammalian Expression ; T7
Growth in bacteria
  Bacterial resistance: Ampicillin, 100 μg/mL
  Growth temperature: 37°C
  Growth strain: XL1 Blue
  Copy number: High Copy
Gene/Insert
  Gene/Insert name: ZebrafishCommunity-tfec-Right (alt name: tfec)
  Species: D. rerio (zebrafish)
  Insert size (bp): 1640
  Entrez Gene: tfec (a.k.a. si:ch211-238e6.5)
  Promoter: CMV
  Tag / fusion protein: 3X Flag (N terminal on backbone); WT FOKI (C terminal on backbone)
  Cloning method: Restriction Enzyme; 5′ cloning site N/A (destroyed during cloning); 3′ cloning site N/A (destroyed during cloning)
  Sequencing primers: 5′ CMV-F; 3′ BGH-rev
Terms and licenses: Academic/Nonprofit Terms; Industry Terms: Not Available to Industry
Depositor comments: Target binding site: TAAACCCGTTTTCAAGGC It is strongly recommended that users perform a diagnostic digest to verify this plasmid prior to use. For example, a double digest of the plasmid with BamHI and KpnI should result in two bands at 2.3kb and 5.8kb.
How to cite: TAL3195 was a gift from Keith Joung (Addgene plasmid # 41369 ; http://n2t.net/addgene:41369 ; RRID:Addgene_41369)
