[The description below was written by a language model from this plasmid's Addgene catalogue record and pLannotate feature annotations shown in this document.]
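Description:
TAL3195 is a TALEN expression plasmid built in the JDS71 backbone. It encodes the "right" half of a nuclease pair designed against the zebrafish (D. rerio) gene tfec. It is a high-copy E. coli plasmid carrying a ColE1/pUC-type origin and an ampicillin resistance gene (AmpR), plus an f1 origin. The sequenced record is 8,057 nt. The backbone also contains an SV40 promoter/EM7 promoter cassette driving blasticidin S deaminase with an SV40 poly(A) signal, which would in principle permit blasticidin selection in mammalian cells or bacteria.

The payload is a single open reading frame placed downstream of the CMV enhancer/promoter and a T7 promoter, and terminated by the bGH poly(A) signal. It begins with an N-terminal 3xFLAG tag, followed by TAL effector N-terminal sequence (annotated as an avrXa10-like fragment). The roughly 1.6 kb custom repeat array comes next; it specifies the DNA target and falls largely in the unannotated interval of the feature table. A TAL effector C-terminal fragment (avrBs3-like) and the wild-type FokI cleavage domain complete the fusion. A V5 tag is annotated just after FokI, but the record does not indicate whether it is translated in frame.

Because FokI must dimerize to cut, this construct is meant to be used with a matching "left" TALEN that binds the opposite half-site, generating a double-strand break at tfec. The CMV promoter allows direct expression in mammalian cells. The T7 promoter allows in vitro transcription of mRNA, which fits the associated work on targeted gene disruption in zebrafish.
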