Features (pLannotate 1.2.2; 26 found; start..end, strand, type, name):
      1..380     +  enhancer       CMV enhancer: human cytomegalovirus immediate early enhancer
    381..584     +  promoter       CMV promoter: human cytomegalovirus (CMV) immediate early promoter
    580..613     +  LTR            5' LTR (truncated) (fragment): truncated 5' long terminal repeat (LTR) from HIV-1
    629..647     +  promoter       T7 promoter: promoter for bacteriophage T7 RNA polymerase
    673..738     +  CDS            3xFLAG: three tandem FLAG® epitope tags, followed by an enterokinase cleavage site
    790..1299    +  CDS            avrXa10 (fragment): AVX10_XANOO - Experimental evidence at protein level: Swiss-Prot protein existence level 1. Avirulence protein. Induces the hypersensitive response (HR)in rice plants carrying the resistance gene Xa10. Activity depends on the presence of the core repeat domains; replacement with repeat domains from other proteins (AvrBs3 of X.euvesicatoria (AC P14727) or AvrXa7 of this organism) does not elicit the HR. Probably acts as a transcription factor in its host plant (rice) to induce plant resistance or disease. From Xanthomonas oryzae pv. oryzae.
   2890..3096    +  CDS            avrBs3 (fragment): AVRB3_XANEU - Experimental evidence at protein level: Swiss-Prot protein existence level 1. Avirulence protein. Acts as a transcription factor in C.annuum plants. In susceptible plants lacking the Bs3 resistance gene induces expression of a number of genes, including genes homologous to a family of auxin-induced genes, alpha-expansin genes, pectate lyase, anthocyanidin glucoside rhamnosyl transferase and at least one transcription factor, UPA20. Their expression leads to plant hypertrophy in mesophyll cells, probably mainly mediated by UPA20 (PubMed:17962565). In resistant plants induces the h
   3085..3672    +  CDS            FokI cleavage domain: nonspecific DNA cleavage domain of the FokI endonuclease (Li et al., 1992) must dimerize to be catalytically active
   3688..3729    +  CDS            V5 tag: epitope tag from simian virus 5
   3785..4009    +  polyA_signal   bGH poly(A) signal: bovine growth hormone polyadenylation signal
   4013..4034    +  promoter       SV40 promoter (fragment): SV40 enhancer and early promoter
   4055..4483    +  rep_origin     f1 ori (sequence partly withheld): f1 bacteriophage origin of replication; arrow indicates direction of (+) strand synthesis
   4497..4826    +  promoter       SV40 promoter: SV40 enhancer and early promoter
   4874..4921    +  promoter       EM7 promoter: synthetic bacterial promoter&nbsp
   4940..5338    +  CDS            BSD: blasticidin S deaminase; Aspergillus terreus BSD; confers resistance to blasticidin
   5339..5366    +  CDS            BleoR (fragment): antibiotic-binding protein; Sh ble from Streptoalloteichus hindustanus; confers resistance to bleomycin, phleomycin, and Zeocin™
   5376..5501    +  CDS            ble (fragment): BLE_KLEPN - Experimental evidence at protein level: Swiss-Prot protein existence level 1. Binding protein with a strong affinity to the bleomycin family of antibiotics. Binds to CL990; an antimitotic-antibiotic compound. From Klebsiella pneumoniae.
   5496..5617    +  polyA_signal   SV40 poly(A) signal: SV40 polyadenylation signal
   5690..5706    -  protein_bind   lac operator: The lac repressor binds to the lac operator to inhibit transcription in E. coli. This inhibition can be relieved by adding lactose or isopropyl-β-D-thiogalactopyranoside (IPTG). lac repressor encoded by lacI
   5714..5744    -  promoter       lac promoter: promoter for the E. coli lac operon
   5759..5780    -  protein_bind   CAP binding site: CAP binding activates transcription in the presence of cAMP. E. coli catabolite activator protein
   5793..5885    -  CDS            lacI (fragment): lac repressor; lacI; The lac repressor binds to the lac operator to inhibit transcription in E. coli. This inhibition can be relieved by adding lactose or isopropyl-β-D-thiogalactopyranoside (IPTG).
   6068..6656    -  rep_origin     ori: high-copy-number ColE1/pMB1/pBR322/pUC origin of replication
   6827..7687    -  CDS            AmpR: β-lactamase; bla; confers resistance to ampicillin, carbenicillin, and related antibiotics
   7688..7792    -  promoter       AmpR promoter: bla
   7851..7903    -  misc_feature   bom (fragment): basis of mobility region from pBR322
>Addgene plasmid #41369 | TAL3195 | addgene full sequence | sequence record 496842 | Addgene Long Read Sequencing Result
GACATTGATTATTGACTAGTTATTAATAGTAATCAATTACGGGGTCATTAGTTCATAGCCCATATATGGA
GTTCCGCGTTACATAACTTACGGTAAATGGCCCGCCTGGCTGACCGCCCAACGACCCCCGCCCATTGACG
TCAATAATGACGTATGTTCCCATAGTAACGCCAATAGGGACTTTCCATTGACGTCAATGGGTGGAGTATT
TACGGTAAACTGCCCACTTGGCAGTACATCAAGTGTATCATATGCCAAGTACGCCCCCTATTGACGTCAA
TGACGGTAAATGGCCCGCCTGGCATTATGCCCAGTACATGACCTTATGGGACTTTCCTACTTGGCAGTAC
ATCTACGTATTAGTCATCGCTATTACCATGGTGATGCGGTTTTGGCAGTACATCAATGGGCGTGGATAGC
GGTTTGACTCACGGGGATTTCCAAGTCTCCACCCCATTGACGTCAATGGGAGTTTGTTTTGGCACCAAAA
TCAACGGGACTTTCCAAAATGTCGTAACAACTCCGCCCCATTGACGCAAATGGGCGGTAGGCGTGTACGG
TGGGAGGTCTATATAAGCAGAGCTCTCTGGCTAACTAGAGAACCCACTGCTTACTGGCTTATCGAAATTA
ATACGACTCACTATAGGGAGACCCAAGCTGGCTAGCACCATGGACTACAAAGACCATGACGGTGATTATA
AAGATCATGACATCGATTACAAGGATGACGATGACAAGATGGCCCCCAAGAAGAAGAGGAAGGTGGGCAT
TCACCGCGGGGTACCTATGGTGGACTTGAGGACACTCGGTTATTCGCAACAGCAACAGGAGAAAATCAAG
CCTAAGGTCAGGAGCACCGTCGCGCAACACCACGAGGCGCTTGTGGGGCATGGCTTCACTCATGCGCATA
TTGTCGCGCTTTCACAGCACCCTGCGGCGCTTGGGACGGTGGCTGTCAAATACCAAGATATGATTGCGGC
CCTGCCCGAAGCCACGCACGAGGCAATTGTAGGGGTCGGTAAACAGTGGTCGGGAGCGCGAGCACTTGAG
GCGCTGCTGACTGTGGCGGGTGAGCTTAGGGGGCCTCCGCTCCAGCTCGACACCGGGCAGCTGCTGAAGA
TCGCGAAGAGAGGGGGAGTAACAGCGGTAGAGGCAGTGCACGCCTGGCGCAATGCGCTCACCGGGGCCCC
CTTGAACCTGACCCCAGACCAGGTAGTCGCAATCGCGTCGAACATTGGGGGAAAGCAAGCCCTGGAAACC
GTGCAAAGGTTGTTGCCGGTCCTTTGTCAAGACCACGGCCTTACACCGGAGCAAGTCGTGGCCATTGCAA
GCAACATCGGTGGCAAACAGGCTCTTGAGACGGTTCAGAGACTTCTCCCAGTTCTCTGTCAAGCCCACGG
GCTGACTCCCGATCAAGTTGTAGCGATTGCGTCGAACATTGGAGGGAAACAAGCATTGGAGACTGTCCAA
CGGCTCCTTCCCGTGTTGTGTCAAGCCCACGGTTTGACGCCTGCACAAGTGGTCGCCATCGCCAGCCATG
ATGGCGGTAAGCAGGCGCTGGAAACAGTACAGCGCCTGCTGCCTGTACTGTGCCAGGATCATGGACTGAC
CCCAGACCAGGTAGTCGCAATCGCGTCACATGACGGGGGAAAGCAAGCCCTGGAAACCGTGCAAAGGTTG
TTGCCGGTCCTTTGTCAAGACCACGGCCTTACACCGGAGCAAGTCGTGGCCATTGCATCCCACGACGGTG
GCAAACAGGCTCTTGAGACGGTTCAGAGACTTCTCCCAGTTCTCTGTCAAGCCCACGGGCTGACTCCCGA
TCAAGTTGTAGCGATTGCGAATAACAATGGAGGGAAACAAGCATTGGAGACTGTCCAACGGCTCCTTCCC
GTGTTGTGTCAAGCCCACGGTTTGACGCCTGCACAAGTGGTCGCCATCGCCTCGAATGGCGGCGGTAAGC
AGGCGCTGGAAACAGTACAGCGCCTGCTGCCTGTACTGTGCCAGGATCATGGACTGACCCCAGACCAGGT
AGTCGCAATCGCGTCAAACGGAGGGGGAAAGCAAGCCCTGGAAACCGTGCAAAGGTTGTTGCCGGTCCTT
TGTCAAGACCACGGCCTTACACCGGAGCAAGTCGTGGCCATTGCAAGCAATGGGGGTGGCAAACAGGCTC
TTGAGACGGTTCAGAGACTTCTCCCAGTTCTCTGTCAAGCCCACGGGCTGACTCCCGATCAAGTTGTAGC
GATTGCGTCCAACGGTGGAGGGAAACAAGCATTGGAGACTGTCCAACGGCTCCTTCCCGTGTTGTGTCAA
GCCCACGGTTTGACGCCTGCACAAGTGGTCGCCATCGCCAGCCATGATGGCGGTAAGCAGGCGCTGGAAA
CAGTACAGCGCCTGCTGCCTGTACTGTGCCAGGATCATGGACTGACCCCAGACCAGGTAGTCGCAATCGC
GTCGAACATTGGGGGAAAGCAAGCCCTGGAAACCGTGCAAAGGTTGTTGCCGGTCCTTTGTCAAGACCAC
GGCCTTACACCGGAGCAAGTCGTGGCCATTGCAAGCAACATCGGTGGCAAACAGGCTCTTGAGACGGTTC
AGAGACTTCTCCCAGTTCTCTGTCAAGCCCACGGGCTGACTCCCGATCAAGTTGTAGCGATTGCGAATAA
CAATGGAGGGAAACAAGCATTGGAGACTGTCCAACGGCTCCTTCCCGTGTTGTGTCAAGCCCACGGTTTG
ACGCCTGCACAAGTGGTCGCCATCGCCAACAACAACGGCGGTAAGCAGGCGCTGGAAACAGTACAGCGCC
TGCTGCCTGTACTGTGCCAGGATCATGGACTGACACCCGAACAGGTGGTCGCCATTGCTTCCCACGACGG
AGGACGGCCAGCCTTGGAGTCCATCGTAGCCCAATTGTCCAGGCCCGATCCCGCGTTGGCTGCGTTAACG
AATGACCATCTGGTGGCGTTGGCATGTCTTGGTGGACGACCCGCGCTCGATGCAGTCAAAAAGGGTCTGC
CTCATGCTCCCGCATTGATCAAAAGAACCAACCGGCGGATTCCCGAGAGAACTTCCCATCGAGTCGCGGG
ATCCCAACTAGTCAAAAGTGAACTGGAGGAGAAGAAATCTGAACTTCGTCATAAATTGAAATATGTGCCT
CATGAATATATTGAATTAATTGAAATTGCCAGAAATTCCACTCAGGATAGAATTCTTGAAATGAAGGTAA
TGGAATTTTTTATGAAAGTTTATGGATATAGAGGTAAACATTTGGGTGGATCAAGGAAACCGGACGGAGC
AATTTATACTGTCGGATCTCCTATTGATTACGGTGTGATCGTGGATACTAAAGCTTATAGCGGAGGTTAT
AATCTGCCAATTGGCCAAGCAGATGAAATGCAACGATATGTCGAAGAAAATCAAACACGAAACAAACATA
TCAACCCTAATGAATGGTGGAAAGTCTATCCATCTTCTGTAACGGAATTTAAGTTTTTATTTGTGAGTGG
TCACTTTAAAGGAAACTACAAAGCTCAGCTTACACGATTAAATCATATCACTAATTGTAATGGAGCTGTT
CTTAGTGTAGAAGAGCTTTTAATTGGTGGAGAAATGATTAAAGCCGGCACATTAACCTTAGAGGAAGTCA
GACGGAAATTTAATAACGGCGAGATAAACTTTTAAGGGCCCTTCGAAGGTAAGCCTATCCCTAACCCTCT
CCTCGGTCTCGATTCTACGCGTACCGGTCATCATCACCATCACCATTGAGTTTAAACCCGCTGATCAGCC
TCGACTGTGCCTTCTAGTTGCCAGCCATCTGTTGTTTGCCCCTCCCCCGTGCCTTCCTTGACCCTGGAAG
GTGCCACTCCCACTGTCCTTTCCTAATAAAATGAGGAAATTGCATCGCATTGTCTGAGTAGGTGTCATTC
TATTCTGGGGGGTGGGGTGGGGCAGGACAGCAAGGGGGAGGATTGGGAAGACAATAGCAGGCATGCTGGG
GATGCGGTGGGCTCTATGGCTTCTGAGGCGGAAAGAACCAGCTGGGGCTCTAGGGGGTATCCCC
[124 nt withheld, positions 4055-4178]
C
[91 nt withheld, positions 4180-4270]
A
[49 nt withheld, positions 4272-4320]
CCTTTGACGTTGGAGTCCACGTTCTTT
[37 nt withheld, positions 4348-4384]
ACCCTATCTCGGTCTATTCTTTTGATTTATAAGGGATTTTGCCGATTTCGGCCTATTGGTTAAAAAATGA
GCTGATTTAACAAAAATTTAACGCGAATTAATTCTGTGGAATGTGTGTCAGTTAGGGTGTGGAAAGTCCC
CAGGCTCCCCAGCAGGCAGAAGTATGCAAAGCATGCATCTCAATTAGTCAGCAACCAGGTGTGGAAAGTC
CCCAGGCTCCCCAGCAGGCAGAAGTATGCAAAGCATGCATCTCAATTAGTCAGCAACCATAGTCCCGCCC
CTAACTCCGCCCATCCCGCCCCTAACTCCGCCCAGTTCCGCCCATTCTCCGCCCCATGGCTGACTAATTT
TTTTTATTTATGCAGAGGCCGAGGCCGCCTCTGCCTCTGAGCTATTCCAGAAGTAGTGAGGAGGCTTTTT
TGGAGGCCTAGGCTTTTGCAAAAAGCTCCCGGGAGCTTGTATATCCATTTTCGGATCTGATCAGCACGTG
TTGACAATTAATCATCGGCATAGTATATCGGCATAGTATAATACGACAAGGTGAGGAACTAAACCATGGC
CAAGCCTTTGTCTCAAGAAGAATCCACCCTCATTGAAAGAGCAACGGCTACAATCAACAGCATCCCCATC
TCTGAAGACTACAGCGTCGCCAGCGCAGCTCTCTCTAGCGACGGCCGCATCTTCACTGGTGTCAATGTAT
ATCATTTTACTGGGGGACCTTGTGCAGAACTCGTGGTGCTGGGCACTGCTGCTGCTGCGGCAGCTGGCAA
CCTGACTTGTATCGTCGCGATCGGAAATGAGAACAGGGGCATCTTGAGCCCCTGCGGACGGTGCCGACAG
GTGCTTCTCGATCTGCATCCTGGGATCAAAGCCATAGTGAAGGACAGTGATGGACAGCCGACGGCAGTTG
GGATTCGTGAATTGCTGCCCTCTGGTTATGTGTGGGAGGGCTAAGCACTTCGTGGCCGAGGAGCAGGACT
GACACGTGCTACGAGATTTCGATTCCACCGCCGCCTTCTATGAAAGGTTGGGCTTCGGAATCGTTTTCCG
GGACGCCGGCTGGATGATCCTCCAGCGCGGGGATCTCATGCTGGAGTTCTTCGCCCACCCCAACTTGTTT
ATTGCAGCTTATAATGGTTACAAATAAAGCAATAGCATCACAAATTTCACAAATAAAGCATTTTTTTCAC
TGCATTCTAGTTGTGGTTTGTCCAAACTCATCAATGTATCTTATCATGTCTGTATACCGTCGACCTCTAG
CTAGAGCTTGGCGTAATCATGGTCATAGCTGTTTCCTGTGTGAAATTGTTATCCGCTCACAATTCCACAC
AACATACGAGCCGGAAGCATAAAGTGTAAAGCCTGGGGTGCCTAATGAGTGAGCTAACTCACATTAATTG
CGTTGCGCTCACTGCCCGCTTTCCAGTCGGGAAACCTGTCGTGCCAGCTGCATTAATGAATCGGCCAACG
CGCGGGGAGAGGCGGTTTGCGTATTGGGCGCTCTTCCGCTTCCTCGCTCACTGACTCGCTGCGCTCGGTC
GTTCGGCTGCGGCGAGCGGTATCAGCTCACTCAAAGGCGGTAATACGGTTATCCACAGAATCAGGGGATA
ACGCAGGAAAGAACATGTGAGCAAAAGGCCAGCAAAAGGCCAGGAACCGTAAAAAGGCCGCGTTGCTGGC
GTTTTTCCATAGGCTCCGCCCCCCTGACGAGCATCACAAAAATCGACGCTCAAGTCAGAGGTGGCGAAAC
CCGACAGGACTATAAAGATACCAGGCGTTTCCCCCTGGAAGCTCCCTCGTGCGCTCTCCTGTTCCGACCC
TGCCGCTTACCGGATACCTGTCCGCCTTTCTCCCTTCGGGAAGCGTGGCGCTTTCTCATAGCTCACGCTG
TAGGTATCTCAGTTCGGTGTAGGTCGTTCGCTCCAAGCTGGGCTGTGTGCACGAACCCCCCGTTCAGCCC
GACCGCTGCGCCTTATCCGGTAACTATCGTCTTGAGTCCAACCCGGTAAGACACGACTTATCGCCACTGG
CAGCAGCCACTGGTAACAGGATTAGCAGAGCGAGGTATGTAGGCGGTGCTACAGAGTTCTTGAAGTGGTG
GCCTAACTACGGCTACACTAGAAGAACAGTATTTGGTATCTGCGCTCTGCTGAAGCCAGTTACCTTCGGA
AAAAGAGTTGGTAGCTCTTGATCCGGCAAACAAACCACCGCTGGTAGCGGTGGTTTTTTTGTTTGCAAGC
AGCAGATTACGCGCAGAAAAAAAGGATCTCAAGAAGATCCTTTGATCTTTTCTACGGGGTCTGACGCTCA
GTGGAACGAAAACTCACGTTAAGGGATTTTGGTCATGAGATTATCAAAAAGGATCTTCACCTAGATCCTT
TTAAATTAAAAATGAAGTTTTAAATCAATCTAAAGTATATATGAGTAAACTTGGTCTGACAGTTACCAAT
GCTTAATCAGTGAGGCACCTATCTCAGCGATCTGTCTATTTCGTTCATCCATAGTTGCCTGACTCCCCGT
CGTGTAGATAACTACGATACGGGAGGGCTTACCATCTGGCCCCAGTGCTGCAATGATACCGCGAGACCCA
CGCTCACCGGCTCCAGATTTATCAGCAATAAACCAGCCAGCCGGAAGGGCCGAGCGCAGAAGTGGTCCTG
CAACTTTATCCGCCTCCATCCAGTCTATTAATTGTTGCCGGGAAGCTAGAGTAAGTAGTTCGCCAGTTAA
TAGTTTGCGCAACGTTGTTGCCATTGCTACAGGCATCGTGGTGTCACGCTCGTCGTTTGGTATGGCTTCA
TTCAGCTCCGGTTCCCAACGATCAAGGCGAGTTACATGATCCCCCATGTTGTGCAAAAAAGCGGTTAGCT
CCTTCGGTCCTCCGATCGTTGTCAGAAGTAAGTTGGCCGCAGTGTTATCACTCATGGTTATGGCAGCACT
GCATAATTCTCTTACTGTCATGCCATCCGTAAGATGCTTTTCTGTGACTGGTGAGTACTCAACCAAGTCA
TTCTGAGAATAGTGTATGCGGCGACCGAGTTGCTCTTGCCCGGCGTCAATACGGGATAATACCGCGCCAC
ATAGCAGAACTTTAAAAGTGCTCATCATTGGAAAACGTTCTTCGGGGCGAAAACTCTCAAGGATCTTACC
GCTGTTGAGATCCAGTTCGATGTAACCCACTCGTGCACCCAACTGATCTTCAGCATCTTTTACTTTCACC
AGCGTTTCTGGGTGAGCAAAAACAGGAAGGCAAAATGCCGCAAAAAAGGGAATAAGGGCGACACGGAAAT
GTTGAATACTCATACTCTTCCTTTTTCAATATTATTGAAGCATTTATCAGGGTTATTGTCTCATGAGCGG
ATACATATTTGAATGTATTTAGAAAAATAAACAAATAGGGGTTCCGCGCACATTTCCCCGAAAAGTGCCA
CCTGACGTCGACGGATCGGGAGATCTCCCGATCCCCTATGGTGCACTCTCAGTACAATCTGCTCTGATGC
CGCATAGTTAAGCCAGTATCTGCTCCCTGCTTGTGTGTTGGAGGTCGCTGAGTAGTGCGCGAGCAAAATT
TAAGCTACAACAAGGCAAGGCTTGACCGACAATTGCATGAAGAATCTGCTTAGGGTTAGGCGTTTTGCGC
TGCTTCGCGATGTACGGGCCAGATATACGCGTT
