>Addgene plasmid #41369 | TAL3195 | depositor partial sequence | sequence record 55008 | TAL3195 sequence 2430 bps
TCTAGAGCTAGCACCATGGACTACAAAGACCATGACGGTGATTATAAAGATCATGACATCGATTACAAGG
ATGACGATGACAAGATGGCCCCCAAGAAGAAGAGGAAGGTGGGCATTCACCGCGGGGTACCTATGGTGGA
CTTGAGGACACTCGGTTATTCGCAACAGCAACAGGAGAAAATCAAGCCTAAGGTCAGGAGCACCGTCGCG
CAACACCACGAGGCGCTTGTGGGGCATGGCTTCACTCATGCGCATATTGTCGCGCTTTCACAGCACCCTG
CGGCGCTTGGGACGGTGGCTGTCAAATACCAAGATATGATTGCGGCCCTGCCCGAAGCCACGCACGAGGC
AATTGTAGGGGTCGGTAAACAGTGGTCGGGAGCGCGAGCACTTGAGGCGCTGCTGACTGTGGCGGGTGAG
CTTAGGGGGCCTCCGCTCCAGCTCGACACCGGGCAGCTGCTGAAGATCGCGAAGAGAGGGGGAGTAACAG
CGGTAGAGGCAGTGCACGCCTGGCGCAATGCGCTCACCGGGGCCCCCTTGAACCTGACCCCAGACCAGGT
AGTCGCAATCGCGTCGAACATTGGGGGAAAGCAAGCCCTGGAAACCGTGCAAAGGTTGTTGCCGGTCCTT
TGTCAAGACCACGGCCTTACACCGGAGCAAGTCGTGGCCATTGCAAGCAACATCGGTGGCAAACAGGCTC
TTGAGACGGTTCAGAGACTTCTCCCAGTTCTCTGTCAAGCCCACGGGCTGACTCCCGATCAAGTTGTAGC
GATTGCGTCGAACATTGGAGGGAAACAAGCATTGGAGACTGTCCAACGGCTCCTTCCCGTGTTGTGTCAA
GCCCACGGTTTGACGCCTGCACAAGTGGTCGCCATCGCCAGCCATGATGGCGGTAAGCAGGCGCTGGAAA
CAGTACAGCGCCTGCTGCCTGTACTGTGCCAGGATCATGGACTGACCCCAGACCAGGTAGTCGCAATCGC
GTCACATGACGGGGGAAAGCAAGCCCTGGAAACCGTGCAAAGGTTGTTGCCGGTCCTTTGTCAAGACCAC
GGCCTTACACCGGAGCAAGTCGTGGCCATTGCATCCCACGACGGTGGCAAACAGGCTCTTGAGACGGTTC
AGAGACTTCTCCCAGTTCTCTGTCAAGCCCACGGGCTGACTCCCGATCAAGTTGTAGCGATTGCGAATAA
CAATGGAGGGAAACAAGCATTGGAGACTGTCCAACGGCTCCTTCCCGTGTTGTGTCAAGCCCACGGTTTG
ACGCCTGCACAAGTGGTCGCCATCGCCTCGAATGGCGGCGGTAAGCAGGCGCTGGAAACAGTACAGCGCC
TGCTGCCTGTACTGTGCCAGGATCATGGACTGACCCCAGACCAGGTAGTCGCAATCGCGTCAAACGGAGG
GGGAAAGCAAGCCCTGGAAACCGTGCAAAGGTTGTTGCCGGTCCTTTGTCAAGACCACGGCCTTACACCG
GAGCAAGTCGTGGCCATTGCAAGCAATGGGGGTGGCAAACAGGCTCTTGAGACGGTTCAGAGACTTCTCC
CAGTTCTCTGTCAAGCCCACGGGCTGACTCCCGATCAAGTTGTAGCGATTGCGTCCAACGGTGGAGGGAA
ACAAGCATTGGAGACTGTCCAACGGCTCCTTCCCGTGTTGTGTCAAGCCCACGGTTTGACGCCTGCACAA
GTGGTCGCCATCGCCAGCCATGATGGCGGTAAGCAGGCGCTGGAAACAGTACAGCGCCTGCTGCCTGTAC
TGTGCCAGGATCATGGACTGACCCCAGACCAGGTAGTCGCAATCGCGTCGAACATTGGGGGAAAGCAAGC
CCTGGAAACCGTGCAAAGGTTGTTGCCGGTCCTTTGTCAAGACCACGGCCTTACACCGGAGCAAGTCGTG
GCCATTGCAAGCAACATCGGTGGCAAACAGGCTCTTGAGACGGTTCAGAGACTTCTCCCAGTTCTCTGTC
AAGCCCACGGGCTGACTCCCGATCAAGTTGTAGCGATTGCGAATAACAATGGAGGGAAACAAGCATTGGA
GACTGTCCAACGGCTCCTTCCCGTGTTGTGTCAAGCCCACGGTTTGACGCCTGCACAAGTGGTCGCCATC
GCCAACAACAACGGCGGTAAGCAGGCGCTGGAAACAGTACAGCGCCTGCTGCCTGTACTGTGCCAGGATC
ATGGACTGACACCCGAACAGGTGGTCGCCATTGCTTCCCACGACGGAGGACGGCCAGCCTTGGAGTCCAT
CGTAGCCCAATTGTCCAGGCCCGATCCCGCGTTGGCTGCGTTAACGAATGACCATCTGGTGGCGTTGGCA
TGTCTTGGTGGACGACCCGCGCTCGATGCAGTCAAAAAGGGTCTGCCTCATGCTCCCGCATTGATCAAAA
GAACCAACCGGCGGATTCCCGAGAGAACTTCCCATCGAGTCGCGGGATCC
