>Addgene plasmid #41369 | TAL3195 | addgene partial sequence | sequence record 56345 | JDS-TALEN-F 5'-TAGGGGTCGGTAAACAGTGG-3'
GCGCTGCTGACTGTGGCGGGTGAGCTTAGGGGGCCTCCGCTCCAGCTCGACACCGGGCAGCTGCTGAAGA
TCGCGAAGAGAGGGGGAGTAACAGCGGTAGAGGCAGTGCACGCCTGGCGCAATGCGCTCACCGGGGCCCC
CTTGAACCTGACCCCAGACCAGGTAGTCGCAATCGCGTCGAACATTGGGGGAAAGCAAGCCCTGGAAACC
GTGCAAAGGTTGTTGCCGGTCCTTTGTCAAGACCACGGCCTTACACCGGAGCAAGTCGTGGCCATTGCAA
GCAACATCGGTGGCAAACAGGCTCTTGAGACGGTTCAGAGACTTCTCCCAGTTCTCTGTCAAGCCCACGG
GCTGACTCCCGATCAAGTTGTAGCGATTGCGTCGAACATTGGAGGGAAACAAGCATTGGAGACTGTCCAA
CGGCTCCTTCCCGTGTTGTGTCAAGCCCACGGTTTGACGCCTGCACAAGTGGTCGCCATCGCCAGCCATG
ATGGCGGTAAGCAGGCGCTGGAAACAGTACAGCGCCTGCTGCCTGTACTGTGCCAGGATCATGGACTGAC
CCCAGACCAGGTAGTCGCAATCGCGTCACATGACGGGGGAAAGCAAGCCCTGGAAACCGTGCAAAGGTTG
TTGCCGGTCCTTTGTCAAGACCACGGCCTTACACCGGAGCAAGTCGTGGCCATTGCATCCCACGACGGTG
GCAAACAGGCTCTTGAGACGGTTCAGAGACTTCTCCCAGTTCTCTGTCAAGCCCACGGGCTGACTCCCGA
TCAAGTTGTAGCGATTGCGAATAACAATGGAGGGAAACAAGCATTGGAGACTGTCCAACGGCTCCTTCCC
GTGTTGTGTCAAGCCCACGGTTTGACGCCTGCACAAGTGGTCGCCATCGCCTCGAATGGCG
